>Addgene plasmid #142992 | TFORF2796 | addgene full sequence | sequence record 397280 | Addgene NGS Result
TTAATGTAGTCTTATGCAATACTCTTGTAGTCTTGCAACATGGTAACGATGAGTTAGCAACATGCCTTAC
AAGGAGAGAAAAAGCACCGTGCATGCCGATTGGTGGAAGTAAGGTGGTACGATCGTGCCTTATTAGGAAG
GCAACAGACGGGTCTGACATGGATTGGACGAACCACTGAATTGCCGCATTGCAGAGATATTGTATTTAAG
TGCCTAGCTCGATACATAAACGGGTCTCTCTGGTTAGACCAGATCTGAGCCTGGGAGCTCTCTGGCTAAC
TAGGGAACCCACTGCTTAAGCCTCAATAAAGCTTGCCTTGAGTGCTTCAAGTAGTGTGTGCCCGTCTGTT
GTGTGACTCTGGTAACTAGAGATCCCTCAGACCCTTTTAGTCAGTGTGGAAAATCTCTAGCAGTGGCGCC
CGAACAGGGACTTGAAAGCGAAAGGGAAACCAGAGGAGCTCTCTCGACGCAGGACTCGGCTTGCTGAAGC
GCGCACGGCAAGAGGCGAGGGGCGGCGACTGGTGAGTACGCCAAAAATTTTGACTAGCGGAGGCTAGAAG
GAGAGAGATGGGTGCGAGAGCGTCAGTATTAAGCGGGGGAGAATTAGATCGCGATGGGAAAAAATTCGGT
TAAGGCCAGGGGGAAAGAAAAAATATAAATTAAAACATATAGTATGGGCAAGCAGGGAGCTAGAACGATT
CGCAGTTAATCCTGGCCTGTTAGAAACATCAGAAGGCTGTAGACAAATACTGGGACAGCTACAACCATCC
CTTCAGACAGGATCAGAAGAACTTAGATCATTATATAATACAGTAGCAACCCTCTATTGTGTGCATCAAA
GGATAGAGATAAAAGACACCAAGGAAGCTTTAGACAAGATAGAGGAAGAGCAAAACAAAAGTAAGACCAC
CGCACAGCAAGCGGCCGCTGATCTTCAGACCTGGAGGAGGAGATATGAGGGACAATTGGAGAAGTGAATT
ATATAAATATAAAGTAGTAAAAATTGAACCATTAGGAGTAGCACCCACCAAGGCAAAGAGAAGAGTGGTG
CAGAGAGAAAAAAGAGCAGTGGGAATAGGAGCTTTGTTCCTTGGGTTCTTGGGAGCAGCAGGAAGCACTA
TGGGCGCAGCGTCAATGACGCTGACGGTACAGGCCAGACAATTATTGTCTGGTATAGTGCAGCAGCAGAA
CAATTTGCTGAGGGCTATTGAGGCGCAACAGCATCTGTTGCAACTCACAGTCTGGGGCATCAAGCAGCTC
CAGGCAAGAATCCTGGCTGTGGAAAGATACCTAAAGGATCAACAGCTCCTGGGGATTTGGGGTTGCTCTG
GAAAACTCATTTGCACCACTGCTGTGCCTTGGAATGCTAGTTGGAGTAATAAATCTCTGGAACAGATTTG
GAATCACACGACCTGGATGGAGTGGGACAGAGAAATTAACAATTACACAAGCTTAATACACTCCTTAATT
GAAGAATCGCAAAACCAGCAAGAAAAGAATGAACAAGAATTATTGGAATTAGATAAATGGGCAAGTTTGT
GGAATTGGTTTAACATAACAAATTGGCTGTGGTATATAAAATTATTCATAATGATAGTAGGAGGCTTGGT
AGGTTTAAGAATAGTTTTTGCTGTACTTTCTATAGTGAATAGAGTTAGGCAGGGATATTCACCATTATCG
TTTCAGACCCACCTCCCAACCCCGAGGGGACCCATGCATTGCATCTCAATTAGTCAGCAACCAGGTGTGG
AAAGTCCCCAGGCTCCCCAGCAGGCAGAAGTATGCAAAGCATGCGTCTCAATTAGTCAGCAACCATAGTC
CCGCCCCTAACTCCGCCCATCCCGCCCCTAACTCCGCCCAGTTCCGCCCATTCTCCGCCCCATGGCTGAC
TAATTTTTTTTATTTATGCAGAGGCCGAGGCCGCCTCGGCCTCTGAGCTATTCCAGAAGTAGTGAGGAGG
CTTTTTTGGAGGCCTAGGCTTTTGCAAAAAGCTTTCTAGAGGTACCACCGGAGCTTACCATGACCGAGTA
CAAGCCCACGGTGCGCCTCGCCACCCGCGACGACGTCCCCAGGGCCGTACGCACCCTCGCCGCCGCGTTC
GCCGACTACCCCGCCACGCGCCACACCGTCGATCCGGACCGCCACATCGAGCGGGTCACCGAGCTGCAAG
AACTCTTCCTCACGCGCGTCGGGCTCGACATCGGCAAGGTGTGGGTCGCGGACGACGGCGCCGCCGTGGC
GGTCTGGACCACGCCGGAGAGCGTCGAAGCGGGGGCGGTGTTCGCCGAGATCGGCCCGCGCATGGCCGAG
TTGAGCGGTTCCCGGCTGGCCGCGCAGCAACAGATGGAAGGCCTCCTGGCGCCGCACCGGCCCAAGGAGC
CCGCGTGGTTCCTGGCCACCGTCGGCGTCTCGCCCGACCACCAGGGCAAGGGTCTGGGCAGCGCCGTCGT
GCTCCCCGGAGTGGAGGCGGCCGAGCGCGCCGGGGTGCCCGCCTTCCTGGAGACCTCCGCGCCCCGCAAC
CTCCCCTTCTACGAGCGGCTCGGCTTCACCGTCACCGCCGACGTCGAGGTGCCCGAAGGACCGCGCACCT
GGTGCATGACCCGCAAGCCCGGTGCCAGTTAACGAATTCTAGATCTTGAGACAAATGGCAGTATTCATCC
ACAATTTTAAAAGAAAAGGGGGGATTGGGGGGTACAGTGCAGGGGAAAGAATAGTAGACATAATAGCAAC
AGACATACAAACTAAAGAATTACAAAAACAAATTACAAAAATTCAAAATTTTCGGGTTTATTACAGGGAC
AGCAGAGATCCACTTTGGCGCCGGCTCGAGGCCTGCAGGTGCAAAGATGGATAAAGTTTTAAACAGAGAG
GAATCTTTGCAGCTAATGGACCTTCTAGGTCTTGAAAGGAGTGGGAATTGGCTCCGGTGCCCGTCAGTGG
GCAGAGCGCACATCGCCCACAGTCCCCGAGAAGTTGGGGGGAGGGGTCGGCAATTGAACCGGTGCCTAGA
GAAGGTGGCGCGGGGTAAACTGGGAAAGTGATGTCGTGTACTGGCTCCGCCTTTTTCCCGAGGGTGGGGG
AGAACCGTATATAAGTGCAGTAGTCGCCGTGAACGTTCTTTTTCGCAACGGGTTTGCCGCCAGAACACAG
GTAAGTGCCGTGTGTGGTTCCCGCGGGCCTGGCCTCTTTACGGGTTATGGCCCTTGCGTGCCTTGAATTA
CTTCCACCTGGCTGCAGTACGTGATTCTTGATCCCGAGCTTCGGGTTGGAAGTGGGTGGGAGAGTTCGAG
GCCTTGCGCTTAAGGAGCCCCTTCGCCTCGTGCTTGAGTTGAGGCCTGGCCTGGGCGCTGGGGCCGCCGC
GTGCGAATCTGGTGGCACCTTCGCGCCTGTCTCGCTGCTTTCGATAAGTCTCTAGCCATTTAAAATTTTT
GATGACCTGCTGCGACGCTTTTTTTCTGGCAAGATAGTCTTGTAAATGCGGGCCAAGATCTGCACACTGG
TATTTCGGTTTTTGGGGCCGCGGGCGGCGACGGGGCCCGTGCGTCCCAGCGCACATGTTCGGCGAGGCGG
GGCCTGCGAGCGCGGCCACCGAGAATCGGACGGGGGTAGTCTCAAGCTGGCCGGCCTGCTCTGGTGCCTG
GCCTCGCGCCGCCGTGTATCGCCCCGCCCTGGGCGGCAAGGCTGGCCCGGTCGGCACCAGTTGCGTGAGC
GGAAAGATGGCCGCTTCCCGGCCCTGCTGCAGGGAGCTCAAAATGGAGGACGCGGCGCTCGGGAGAGCGG
GCGGGTGAGTCACCCACACAAAGGAAAAGGGCCTTTCCGTCCTCAGCCGTCGCTTCATGTGACTCCACGG
AGTACCGGGCGCCGTCCAGGCACCTCGATTAGTTCTCGAGCTTTTGGAGTACGTCGTCTTTAGGTTGGGG
GGAGGGGTTTTATGCGATGGAGTTTCCCCACACTGAGTGGGTGGAGACTGAAGTTAGGCCAGCTTGGCAC
TTGATGTAATTCTCCTTGGAATTTGCCCTTTTTGAGTTTGGATCTTGGTTCATTCTCAAGCCTCAGACAG
TGGTTCAAAGTTTTTTTCTTCCATTTCAGGTGTCGTGAGGCTAGCACCGCCACCATGAAAATCGGCAGTG
GGTTCCTGAGTGGCGGCGGAGGTACCGGCAGTAGCGGTGGTAGCGGCTCCGGCGGCGGTGGTAGTGGCGG
CGGCGGCGGCGGCGGCAGCAGCGGCAGGAGGGCAGAGATGGAACCCACCTTTCCCCAGGCCCCGGCCGCT
GAGCCCCCCCCTCCGCCAGCCCCGGACATGACTTTCAAGAAGGAGCCGGCGGCGTCAGCCGCGGCCTTCC
CCTCGCAGAGGACCTCCTGGGGGTTCTTGCAGTCTTTGGTTAGCATCAAACAGGAGAAACCCGCGGATCC
TGAGGAGCAGCAGTCCCACCACCACCATCACCACCACCACTATGGGGGGCTGTTCGCTGGAGCTGAAGAG
AGGTCTCCAGGCCTAGGAGGCGGTGAAGGGGGGAGTCACGGCGTCATCCAGGACCTCAGTATTCTCCACC
AGCATGTCCAGCAGCAACCAGCCCAGCACCACCGTGACGTATTACTCAGCAGCAGTAGCAGGACTGATGA
CCACCATGGCACTGAGGAGCCAAAGCAGGACACTAATGTCAAAAAGGCAAAAAGGCCAAAGCCAGAATCT
CAGGGAATCAAAGCCAAGAGGAAGCCAAGTGCATCTTCCAAACCTTCTTTGGTTGGAGATGGAGAAGGTG
CCATCCTCTCCCCAAGTCAGAAACCTCATATCTGTGATCACTGTAGTGCTGCTTTCCGAAGCTCCTATCA
CCTGCGGAGACATGTCCTCATTCATACAGGAGAAAGACCTTTCCAGTGCAGCCAGTGTAGTATGGGTTTC
ATTCAGAAATACCTACTACAGAGACATGAGAAAATTCATAGTAGAGAGAAGCCATTTGGATGTGATCAGT
GCAGCATGAAGTTTATTCAGAAGTACCATATGGAGAGACACAAGAGGACACATAGTGGAGAAAAGCCATA
TAAGTGTGACACTTGCCAACAGTATTTTTCAAGGACTGATAGATTGTTGAAGCACAGGCGCACATGTGGT
GAAGTCATAGTTAAAGGAGCCACTAGTGCAGAACCTGGGTCATCAAACCATACCAATATGGGTAATCTGG
CTGTGTTGTCTCAGGGAAATACAAGTTCTTCAAGGAGAAAAACAAAGTCAAAAAGCATAGCTATTGAAAA
TAAGGAACAGAAGACCGGTAAAACAAATGAATCGCAAATTTCAAATAATATAAACATGCAGAGTTACTCA
GTAGAAATGCCTACCGTGTCTTCCAGTGGAGGCATAATTGGCACTGGAATAGATGAACTGCAGAAGAGGG
TGCCAAAATTGATCTTTAAGAAAGGAAGCAGAAAGAATACAGATAAAAACTACCTTAACTTTGTGTCACC
ATTACCAGACATAGTAGGACAGAAATCCTTGTCTGGAAAACCAAGTGGCTCACTTGGCATAGTATCAAAT
AATAGTGTGGAGACCATTGGTCTTCTCCAAAGTACAAGTGGCAAACAAGGTCAGATAAGTAGTAATTATG
ATGATGCCATGCAGTTTTCAAAGAAAAGAAGATATTTACCAACTGCCAGCAGCAACAGTGCCTTTTCTAT
AAACGTAGGACACATGGTCTCCCAACAGTCTGTCATTCAGTCTGCAGGTGTCAGTGTTTTGGACAATGAG
GCACCATTGTCACTTATTGACTCCTCAGCTCTAAATGCTGAAATTAAATCTTGTCATGACAAGTCTGGAA
TTCCTGATGAGGTTTTACAAAGTATTTTGGATCAATACTCCAACAAATCAGAAAGCCAGAAAGAGGATCC
TTTCAATATTGCAGAACCACGAGTGGATTTACACACCTCAGGAGAACACTCAGAATTGGTTCAAGAAGAA
AATTTGAGCCCAGGCACCCAAACACCTTCAAATGATAAAGCAAGTATGTTGCAAGAATACTCCAAATACC
TCCAACAGGCTTTTGAAAAATCCACTAATGCAAGTTTTACTCTTGGACACGGTTTCCAATTTGTCAGTTT
GTCTTCACCTCTCCACAACCACACTTTGTTTCCAGAAAAACAAATATACACTACGTCTCCTTTGGAGTGT
GGTTTCGGCCAATCTGTTACCTCAGTGTTGCCATCTTCATTGCCAAAGCCTCCTTTTGGGATGTTGTTTG
GATCTCAGCCAGGTCTTTATTTGTCTGCTTTGGATGCTACACATCAGCAGTTGACACCTTCCCAGGAGCT
GGATGATCTGATAGATTCTCAGAAGAACTTAGAGACTTCATCAGCCTTCCAGTCCTCATCTCAGAAATTG
ACTAGCCAGAAGGAACAGAAAAACTTAGAGTCTTCAACAGGCTTTCAGATTCCATCTCAGGAGTTAGCTA
GCCAGATAGATCCTCAGAAAGACATAGAGCCTAGAACAACGTATCAGATTGAGAACTTTGCACAAGCGTT
TGGTTCTCAGTTTAAGTCGGGCAGCAGGGTGCCAATGACCTTTATCACTAACTCTAATGGAGAAGTGGAC
CATAGAGTAAGGACTTCAGTGTCAGATTTCTCAGGGTATACAAATATGATGTCTGATGTAAGTGAGCCAT
GTAGTACAAGAGTAAAGACACCCACCAGCCAGAGTTACAGGTAGTAATGAACTAGTCCGTAACTTGAAAG
TATTTCGATTTCTTGGCTTTATATATCTTGTGGAAAGGACGAATGTACATCTTACCAGATCTCCCTACGC
GTTAAGTCGACAATCAACCTCTGGATTACAAAATTTGTGAAAGATTGACTGGTATTCTTAACTATGTTGC
TCCTTTTACGCTATGTGGATACGCTGCTTTAATGCCTTTGTATCATGCTATTGCTTCCCGTATGGCTTTC
ATTTTCTCCTCCTTGTATAAATCCTGGTTGCTGTCTCTTTATGAGGAGTTGTGGCCCGTTGTCAGGCAAC
GTGGCGTGGTGTGCACTGTGTTTGCTGACGCAACCCCCACTGGTTGGGGCATTGCCACCACCTGTCAGCT
CCTTTCCGGGACTTTCGCTTTCCCCCTCCCTATTGCCACGGCGGAACTCATCGCCGCCTGCCTTGCCCGC
TGCTGGACAGGGGCTCGGCTGTTGGGCACTGACAATTCCGTGGTGTTGTCGGGGAAATCATCGTCCTTTC
CTTGGCTGCTCGCCTGTGTTGCCACCTGGATTCTGCGCGGGACGTCCTTCTGCTACGTCCCTTCGGCCCT
CAATCCAGCGGACCTTCCTTCCCGCGGCCTGCTGCCGGCTCTGCGGCCTCTTCCGCGTCTTCGCCTTCGC
CCTCAGACGAGTCGGATCTCCCTTTGGGCCGCCTCCCCGCGTCGACTTTAAGACCAATGACTTACAAGGC
AGCTGTAGATCTTAGCCACTTTTTAAAAGAAAAGGGGGGACTGGAAGGGCTAATTCACTCCCAACGAAGA
CAAGATCTGCTTTTTGCTTGTACTGGGTCTCTCTGGTTAGACCAGATCTGAGCCTGGGAGCTCTCTGGCT
AACTAGGGAACCCACTGCTTAAGCCTCAATAAAGCTTGCCTTGAGTGCTTCAAGTAGTGTGTGCCCGTCT
GTTGTGTGACTCTGGTAACTAGAGATCCCTCAGACCCTTTTAGTCAGTGTGGAAAATCTCTAGCAGTACG
TATAGTAGTTCATGTCATCTTATTATTCAGTATTTATAACTTGCAAAGAAATGAATATCAGAGAGTGAGA
GGAACTTGTTTATTGCAGCTTATAATGGTTACAAATAAAGCAATAGCATCACAAATTTCACAAATAAAGC
ATTTTTTTCACTGCATTCTAGTTGTGGTTTGTCCAAACTCATCAATGTATCTTATCATGTCTGGCTCTAG
CTATCCCGCCCCTAACTCCGCCCATCCCGCCCCTAACTCCGCCCAGTTCCGCCCATTCTCCGCCCCATGG
CTGACTAATTTTTTTTATTTATGCAGAGGCCGAGGCCGCCTCGGCCTCTGAGCTATTCCAGAAGTAGTGA
GGAGGCTTTTTTGGAGGCCTAGGGACGTACCCAATTCGCCCTATAGTGAGTCGTATTACGCGCGCTCACT
GGCCGTCGTTTTACAACGTCGTGACTGGGAAAACCCTGGCGTTACCCAACTTAATCGCCTTGCAGCACAT
CCCCCTTTCGCCAGCTGGCGTAATAGCGAAGAGGCCCGCACCGATCGCCCTTCCCAACAGTTGCGCAGCC
TGAATGGCGAATGGG
[124 nt withheld, positions 8276-8399]
C
[91 nt withheld, positions 8401-8491]
A
[49 nt withheld, positions 8493-8541]
CCTTTGACGTTGGAGTCCACGTTCTTT
[37 nt withheld, positions 8569-8605]
ACCCTATCTCGGTCTATTCTTTTGATTTATAAGGGATTTTGCCGATTTCGGCCTATTGGTTAAAAAATGA
GCTGATTTAACAAAAATTTAACGCGAATTTTAACAAAATATTAACGCTTACAATTTAGGTGGCACTTTTC
GGGGAAATGTGCGCGGAACCCCTATTTGTTTATTTTTCTAAATACATTCAAATATGTATCCGCTCATGAG
ACAATAACCCTGATAAATGCTTCAATAATATTGAAAAAGGAAGAGTATGAGTATTCAACATTTCCGTGTC
GCCCTTATTCCCTTTTTTGCGGCATTTTGCCTTCCTGTTTTTGCTCACCCAGAAACGCTGGTGAAAGTAA
AAGATGCTGAAGATCAGTTGGGTGCACGAGTGGGTTACATCGAACTGGATCTCAACAGCGGTAAGATCCT
TGAGAGTTTTCGCCCCGAAGAACGTTTTCCAATGATGAGCACTTTTAAAGTTCTGCTATGTGGCGCGGTA
TTATCCCGTATTGACGCCGGGCAAGAGCAACTCGGTCGCCGCATACACTATTCTCAGAATGACTTGGTTG
AGTACTCACCAGTCACAGAAAAGCATCTTACGGATGGCATGACAGTAAGAGAATTATGCAGTGCTGCCAT
AACCATGAGTGATAACACTGCGGCCAACTTACTTCTGACAACGATCGGAGGACCGAAGGAGCTAACCGCT
TTTTTGCACAACATGGGGGATCATGTAACTCGCCTTGATCGTTGGGAACCGGAGCTGAATGAAGCCATAC
CAAACGACGAGCGTGACACCACGATGCCTGTAGCAATGGCAACAACGTTGCGCAAACTATTAACTGGCGA
ACTACTTACTCTAGCTTCCCGGCAACAATTAATAGACTGGATGGAGGCGGATAAAGTTGCAGGACCACTT
CTGCGCTCGGCCCTTCCGGCTGGCTGGTTTATTGCTGATAAATCTGGAGCCGGTGAGCGTGGGTCTCGCG
GTATCATTGCAGCACTGGGGCCAGATGGTAAGCCCTCCCGTATCGTAGTTATCTACACGACGGGGAGTCA
GGCAACTATGGATGAACGAAATAGACAGATCGCTGAGATAGGTGCCTCACTGATTAAGCATTGGTAACTG
TCAGACCAAGTTTACTCATATATACTTTAGATTGATTTAAAACTTCATTTTTAATTTAAAAGGATCTAGG
TGAAGATCCTTTTTGATAATCTCATGACCAAAATCCCTTAACGTGAGTTTTCGTTCCACTGAGCGTCAGA
CCCCGTAGAAAAGATCAAAGGATCTTCTTGAGATCCTTTTTTTCTGCGCGTAATCTGCTGCTTGCAAACA
AAAAAACCACCGCTACCAGCGGTGGTTTGTTTGCCGGATCAAGAGCTACCAACTCTTTTTCCGAAGGTAA
CTGGCTTCAGCAGAGCGCAGATACCAAATACTGTTCTTCTAGTGTAGCCGTAGTTAGGCCACCACTTCAA
GAACTCTGTAGCACCGCCTACATACCTCGCTCTGCTAATCCTGTTACCAGTGGCTGCTGCCAGTGGCGAT
AAGTCGTGTCTTACCGGGTTGGACTCAAGACGATAGTTACCGGATAAGGCGCAGCGGTCGGGCTGAACGG
GGGGTTCGTGCACACAGCCCAGCTTGGAGCGAACGACCTACACCGAACTGAGATACCTACAGCGTGAGCT
ATGAGAAAGCGCCACGCTTCCCGAAGGGAGAAAGGCGGACAGGTATCCGGTAAGCGGCAGGGTCGGAACA
GGAGAGCGCACGAGGGAGCTTCCAGGGGGAAACGCCTGGTATCTTTATAGTCCTGTCGGGTTTCGCCACC
TCTGACTTGAGCGTCGATTTTTGTGATGCTCGTCAGGGGGGCGGAGCCTATGGAAAAACGCCAGCAACGC
GGCCTTTTTACGGTTCCTGGCCTTTTGCTGGCCTTTTGCTCACATGTTCTTTCCTGCGTTATCCCCTGAT
TCTGTGGATAACCGTATTACCGCCTTTGAGTGAGCTGATACCGCTCGCCGCAGCCGAACGACCGAGCGCA
GCGAGTCAGTGAGCGAGGAAGCGGAAGAGCGCCCAATACGCAAACCGCCTCTCCCCGCGCGTTGGCCGAT
TCATTAATGCAGCTGGCACGACAGGTTTCCCGACTGGAAAGCGGGCAGTGAGCGCAACGCAATTAATGTG
AGTTAGCTCACTCATTAGGCACCCCAGGCTTTACACTTTATGCTTCCGGCTCGTATGTTGTGTGGAATTG
TGAGCGGATAACAATTTCACACAGGAAACAGCTATGACCATGATTACGCCAAGCGCGCAATTAACCCTCA
CTAAAGGGAACAAAAGCTGGAGCTGCAAGC
Features (pLannotate 1.2.2; 31 found; start..end, strand, type, name):
      5..231     +  promoter       RSV promoter: Rous sarcoma virus enhancer/promoter
    232..412     +  LTR            5' LTR (truncated): truncated 5' long terminal repeat (LTR) from HIV-1
    459..584     +  misc_feature   HIV-1 Ψ: packaging signal of human immunodeficiency virus type 1
    568..931     +  CDS            HIV-1 gag (fragment): gag protein from human immunodeficiency virus 1; gag
   1077..1310    +  misc_feature   RRE: The Rev response element (RRE) of HIV-1 allows for Rev-dependent mRNA export from the nucleus to the cytoplasm.
   1687..1713    +  CDS            Rev (fragment): human immunodeficiency virus 1 (HIV-1) Rev protein; rev; enhances nuclear export of unspliced and incompletely spliced viral mRNAs
   1720..1743    +  promoter       SV40 promoter (fragment): SV40 early promoter
   1744..1815    +  promoter       SV40 promoter (fragment): SV40 enhancer and early promoter
   1839..1974    +  rep_origin     SV40 ori: SV40 origin of replication
   2020..2616    +  CDS            PuroR (fragment): puromycin N-acetyltransferase; pac from Streptomyces; confers resistance to puromycin
   2665..2782    +  misc_feature   cPPT/CTS: central polypurine tract and central termination sequence of HIV-1
   2847..2913    +  CDS            small t antigen (fragment): SV40 (simian virus 40) small t antigen
   2920..4098    +  promoter       EF-1α promoter: strong constitutive promoter for human elongation factor EF-1α
   4115..6691    +  CDS            ZNF281: ZN281_HUMAN - Also known as GZP1, ZBP99. Experimental evidence at protein level: Swiss-Prot protein existence level 1. Transcription repressor that plays a role in regulation of embryonic stem cells (ESCs) differentiation. Required for ESCs differentiation and acts by mediating autorepression of NANOG in ESCs: binds to the NANOG promoter and promotes association of NANOG protein to its own promoter and recruits the NuRD complex, which deacetylates histones. Not required for establishement and maintenance of ESCs (By similarity). Represses the transcription of a number of genes including GAST,
   6707..6760    +  promoter       U6 promoter (fragment): RNA polymerase III promoter for human U6 snRNA
   6802..7390    +  misc_feature   WPRE: woodchuck hepatitis virus posttranscriptional regulatory element
   7441..7460    +  misc_feature   cPPT/CTS (fragment): central polypurine tract and central termination sequence of HIV-1
   7462..7695    +  LTR            3' LTR (ΔU3): self-inactivating 3' long terminal repeat (LTR) from HIV-1
   7773..7894    +  polyA_signal   SV40 poly(A) signal: SV40 polyadenylation signal
   7934..8069    +  rep_origin     SV40 ori: SV40 origin of replication
   8090..8108    -  promoter       T7 promoter: promoter for bacteriophage T7 RNA polymerase
   8116..8271    +  CDS            lacZα (fragment): LacZα fragment of β-galactosidase; lacZ fragment
   8276..8704    +  rep_origin     f1 ori (sequence partly withheld): f1 bacteriophage origin of replication; arrow indicates direction of (+) strand synthesis
   8757..8861    +  promoter       AmpR promoter: bla
   8862..9722    +  CDS            AmpR: β-lactamase; bla; confers resistance to ampicillin, carbenicillin, and related antibiotics
   9893..10481   +  rep_origin     ori: high-copy-number ColE1/pMB1/pBR322/pUC origin of replication
  10664..10756   +  CDS            lacI (fragment): lac repressor; lacI; The lac repressor binds to the lac operator to inhibit transcription in E. coli. This inhibition can be relieved by adding lactose or isopropyl-β-D-thiogalactopyranoside (IPTG).
  10769..10790   +  protein_bind   CAP binding site: CAP binding activates transcription in the presence of cAMP. E. coli catabolite activator protein
  10805..10835   +  promoter       lac promoter: promoter for the E. coli lac operon
  10839..10861   +  protein_bind   lac operator (fragment): The lac repressor binds to the lac operator to inhibit transcription in E. coli. This inhibition can be relieved by adding lactose or isopropyl-β-D-thiogalactopyranoside (IPTG). lac repressor encoded by lacI
  10904..10922   +  promoter       T3 promoter: promoter for bacteriophage T3 RNA polymerase
