[The description below was written by a language model from this plasmid's Addgene catalogue record and pLannotate feature annotations shown in this document.]
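Description:
TFORF2796 is a third-generation-style, self-inactivating lentiviral expression plasmid built on the pLX_TRC317 backbone, carrying the human transcription factor ZNF281 (also known as GZP1 or ZBP-99) as a synthesized open reading frame. It is propagated in E. coli through a high-copy ColE1/pUC-type origin with ampicillin selection from the bla gene; an f1 origin and residual lac and phage-promoter elements from the cloning backbone are also annotated. The depositor notes that the plasmid can recombine in bacteria, as is common for LTR-containing vectors.

The viral portion begins with an RSV promoter fused to a truncated HIV-1 5' LTR, which drives Tat-independent production of genomic RNA in packaging cells. It is followed by the Ψ packaging signal with a gag fragment, the Rev response element for nuclear export, and a cPPT/CTS that aids nuclear import of the reverse-transcribed genome. Within the transfer cassette, an SV40 early promoter drives puromycin N-acetyltransferase for selection of transduced mammalian cells, and the strong constitutive EF-1α promoter drives the ZNF281 coding sequence. A WPRE downstream enhances transcript stability and expression, and the ΔU3 3' LTR inactivates viral promoter activity after integration. An SV40 polyadenylation signal lies beyond the 3' LTR.

According to the record, each member of this collection carries a unique 24-bp barcode, which lets the overexpressed factor be identified in pooled screens. The barcode is not annotated as a distinct feature in the table, so its position is not stated. The construct is intended for stable ZNF281 overexpression, individually or within pooled transcription factor screens such as studies of directed differentiation.
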