Addgene plasmid #142992: TFORF2796
Purpose: Lentiviral vector for overexpressing transcription factor ORFs with unique 24-bp barcodes. Barcodes facilitate identification of transcription factors in pooled screens.
Depositing lab: Feng Zhang. Depositing organization: Broad Institute. Publication: A transcription factor atlas of directed differentiation. Joung J, Ma S, Tay T, Geiger-Schuller KR, Kirchgatterer PC, Verdine VK, Guo B, Arias-Garcia MA, Allen WE, Singh A, Kuksenko O, Abudayyeh OO, Gootenberg JS, Fu Z, Macrae RK, Buenrostro JD, Regev A, Zhang F. Cell. 2023 Jan 5;186(1):209-229.e26. doi: 10.1016/j.cell.2022.11.026. PubMed 36608654.
Backbone
  Vector backbone: pLX_TRC317
  Backbone manufacturer: Broad Institute Genetic Perturbation Platform
  Backbone size w/o insert (bp): 8264
  Vector type: Mammalian Expression, Lentiviral
  Selectable markers: Puromycin
Growth in bacteria
  Bacterial resistance: Ampicillin, 100 μg/mL
  Growth temperature: 37°C
  Growth strain: NEB Stable
  Copy number: High Copy
Gene/Insert
  Gene/Insert name: ZNF281
  Species: H. sapiens (human)
  Insert size (bp): 2681
  Entrez Gene: ZNF281 (a.k.a. GZP1, ZBP-99, ZBP99, ZNP-99)
  Promoter: EF1a
  Cloning method: Unknown
  Sequencing primers: 5′ GGGTGGAGACTGAAGTTAGGCCAG; 3′ CACATAGCGTAAAAGGAGCAACATAG
Terms and licenses: Academic/Nonprofit Terms; Industry Terms: Not Available to Industry
Depositor comments: NM_001281294,ENST00000367352 . The transcription factor ORF portion of this plasmid was synthesized by Genewiz. Please test multiple small colonies in case of plasmid recombination. To make this collection available in a timely manner, a portion of this collection was not fully sequenced by Addgene. If an Addgene verified full plasmid sequence is not available, please contact us prior to placing an order to request the full sequence.
How to cite: TFORF2796 was a gift from Feng Zhang (Addgene plasmid # 142992 ; http://n2t.net/addgene:142992 ; RRID:Addgene_142992)
