>Addgene plasmid #142992 | TFORF2796 | depositor partial sequence | sequence record 281114 | Insert
ACCGCCACCATGAAAATCGGCAGTGGGTTCCTGAGTGGCGGCGGAGGTACCGGCAGTAGCGGTGGTAGCG
GCTCCGGCGGCGGTGGTAGTGGCGGCGGCGGCGGCGGCGGCAGCAGCGGCAGGAGGGCAGAGATGGAACC
CACCTTTCCCCAGGCCCCGGCCGCTGAGCCCCCCCCTCCGCCAGCCCCGGACATGACTTTCAAGAAGGAG
CCGGCGGCGTCAGCCGCGGCCTTCCCCTCGCAGAGGACCTCCTGGGGGTTCTTGCAGTCTTTGGTTAGCA
TCAAACAGGAGAAACCCGCGGATCCTGAGGAGCAGCAGTCCCACCACCACCATCACCACCACCACTATGG
GGGGCTGTTCGCTGGAGCTGAAGAGAGGTCTCCAGGCCTAGGAGGCGGTGAAGGGGGGAGTCACGGCGTC
ATCCAGGACCTCAGTATTCTCCACCAGCATGTCCAGCAGCAACCAGCCCAGCACCACCGTGACGTATTAC
TCAGCAGCAGTAGCAGGACTGATGACCACCATGGCACTGAGGAGCCAAAGCAGGACACTAATGTCAAAAA
GGCAAAAAGGCCAAAGCCAGAATCTCAGGGAATCAAAGCCAAGAGGAAGCCAAGTGCATCTTCCAAACCT
TCTTTGGTTGGAGATGGAGAAGGTGCCATCCTCTCCCCAAGTCAGAAACCTCATATCTGTGATCACTGTA
GTGCTGCTTTCCGAAGCTCCTATCACCTGCGGAGACATGTCCTCATTCATACAGGAGAAAGACCTTTCCA
GTGCAGCCAGTGTAGTATGGGTTTCATTCAGAAATACCTACTACAGAGACATGAGAAAATTCATAGTAGA
GAGAAGCCATTTGGATGTGATCAGTGCAGCATGAAGTTTATTCAGAAGTACCATATGGAGAGACACAAGA
GGACACATAGTGGAGAAAAGCCATATAAGTGTGACACTTGCCAACAGTATTTTTCAAGGACTGATAGATT
GTTGAAGCACAGGCGCACATGTGGTGAAGTCATAGTTAAAGGAGCCACTAGTGCAGAACCTGGGTCATCA
AACCATACCAATATGGGTAATCTGGCTGTGTTGTCTCAGGGAAATACAAGTTCTTCAAGGAGAAAAACAA
AGTCAAAAAGCATAGCTATTGAAAATAAGGAACAGAAGACCGGTAAAACAAATGAATCGCAAATTTCAAA
TAATATAAACATGCAGAGTTACTCAGTAGAAATGCCTACCGTGTCTTCCAGTGGAGGCATAATTGGCACT
GGAATAGATGAACTGCAGAAGAGGGTGCCAAAATTGATCTTTAAGAAAGGAAGCAGAAAGAATACAGATA
AAAACTACCTTAACTTTGTGTCACCATTACCAGACATAGTAGGACAGAAATCCTTGTCTGGAAAACCAAG
TGGCTCACTTGGCATAGTATCAAATAATAGTGTGGAGACCATTGGTCTTCTCCAAAGTACAAGTGGCAAA
CAAGGTCAGATAAGTAGTAATTATGATGATGCCATGCAGTTTTCAAAGAAAAGAAGATATTTACCAACTG
CCAGCAGCAACAGTGCCTTTTCTATAAACGTAGGACACATGGTCTCCCAACAGTCTGTCATTCAGTCTGC
AGGTGTCAGTGTTTTGGACAATGAGGCACCATTGTCACTTATTGACTCCTCAGCTCTAAATGCTGAAATT
AAATCTTGTCATGACAAGTCTGGAATTCCTGATGAGGTTTTACAAAGTATTTTGGATCAATACTCCAACA
AATCAGAAAGCCAGAAAGAGGATCCTTTCAATATTGCAGAACCACGAGTGGATTTACACACCTCAGGAGA
ACACTCAGAATTGGTTCAAGAAGAAAATTTGAGCCCAGGCACCCAAACACCTTCAAATGATAAAGCAAGT
ATGTTGCAAGAATACTCCAAATACCTCCAACAGGCTTTTGAAAAATCCACTAATGCAAGTTTTACTCTTG
GACACGGTTTCCAATTTGTCAGTTTGTCTTCACCTCTCCACAACCACACTTTGTTTCCAGAAAAACAAAT
ATACACTACGTCTCCTTTGGAGTGTGGTTTCGGCCAATCTGTTACCTCAGTGTTGCCATCTTCATTGCCA
AAGCCTCCTTTTGGGATGTTGTTTGGATCTCAGCCAGGTCTTTATTTGTCTGCTTTGGATGCTACACATC
AGCAGTTGACACCTTCCCAGGAGCTGGATGATCTGATAGATTCTCAGAAGAACTTAGAGACTTCATCAGC
CTTCCAGTCCTCATCTCAGAAATTGACTAGCCAGAAGGAACAGAAAAACTTAGAGTCTTCAACAGGCTTT
CAGATTCCATCTCAGGAGTTAGCTAGCCAGATAGATCCTCAGAAAGACATAGAGCCTAGAACAACGTATC
AGATTGAGAACTTTGCACAAGCGTTTGGTTCTCAGTTTAAGTCGGGCAGCAGGGTGCCAATGACCTTTAT
CACTAACTCTAATGGAGAAGTGGACCATAGAGTAAGGACTTCAGTGTCAGATTTCTCAGGGTATACAAAT
ATGATGTCTGATGTAAGTGAGCCATGTAGTACAAGAGTAAAGACACCCACCAGCCAGAGTTACAGGTAGT
AATGAACTAGTCCGTAACTTGAAAGTATTTCGATTTCTTGGCTTTATATATCTTGTGGAAAGGACGAATG
TACATCTTACCAGATCTCCCT
