>Addgene plasmid #142992 | TFORF2796 | depositor partial sequence | sequence record 281115 | Barcode
ATGTACATCTTACCAGATCTCCCT
